Addgene plasmid #17263: p2GLex
Purpose: (Empty Backbone)
Depositing lab: Stuart Schreiber. Depositing organization: Harvard University. Publication: A yeast genetic system for selecting small molecule inhibitors of protein-protein interactions in nanodroplets. Huang J, Schreiber SL. Proc Natl Acad Sci U S A. 1997 Dec 9. 94(25):13396-401. 10.1073/pnas.94.25.13396 PubMed 9391035.
Backbone
  Vector backbone: pCGLex
  Backbone size (bp): 8930
  Vector type: Yeast Expression
  Selectable markers: HIS3
Growth in bacteria
  Bacterial resistance: Ampicillin, 100 μg/mL
  Growth temperature: 37°C
  Growth strain: DH5alpha
  Copy number: High Copy
Gene/Insert
  Gene/Insert name: None
  Tag / fusion protein: LexA (N terminal on backbone)
  Cloning method: Restriction Enzyme; 5′ cloning site EcoRI (not destroyed); 3′ cloning site SalI (not destroyed)
  Sequencing primers: 5′ CGTCAGCAGAGCTTCACCATTG
Terms and licenses: Academic/Nonprofit Terms; Industry Terms: Not Available to Industry
How to cite: p2GLex was a gift from Stuart Schreiber (Addgene plasmid # 17263 ; http://n2t.net/addgene:17263 ; RRID:Addgene_17263)
