[The description below was written by a language model from this plasmid's Addgene catalogue record.]
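Description:
p2GLex is an empty yeast expression backbone, derived from pCGLex (backbone size listed as 8930 bp), designed for making N-terminal LexA fusion proteins. It is a shuttle vector. In E. coli it is maintained as a high-copy plasmid under ampicillin selection, and in yeast it is selected through the HIS3 auxotrophic marker, which restores histidine prototrophy in his3 host strains. The record does not state the yeast replication element (2μ or centromeric), and it does not name the promoter that drives the LexA fusion. No feature table is provided, so these details cannot be confirmed from the available information.

No insert is present. The LexA coding sequence sits on the backbone upstream of the cloning region, and a gene of interest is introduced by restriction cloning between an EcoRI site at the 5′ end and a SalI site at the 3′ end. Both sites are preserved after cloning. An in-frame insertion produces a protein with LexA at its N terminus. LexA is a bacterial repressor commonly used as a DNA-binding module in two-hybrid systems. There it tethers a "bait" protein to LexA operator sites placed upstream of reporter genes, so that interaction with an activation-domain-tagged partner switches on reporter expression.

The associated publication describes a yeast genetic system for selecting small-molecule inhibitors of protein–protein interactions, which fits use of p2GLex as a bait vector in two-hybrid or reverse two-hybrid style assays. The catalogue entry itself lists its purpose only as an empty backbone.
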