>Addgene plasmid #17263 | p2GLex | addgene partial sequence | sequence record 23236 | 17263 with GAL1
TTAATTCCGGGCGGAATGAAAGCGTTAACGGCCAGGCAACAAGAGGTGTTTGATCTCATCCGTGATCACA
TCAGCCAGACAGGTATGCCGCCGACGCGTGCGGAAATCGCGCAGCGTTTGGGGTTCCGTTCCCCAAACGC
GGCTGAAGAACATCTGAAGGCGCTGGCACGCAAAGGCGTTATTGAAATTGTTTCCGGCGCATCACGCGGG
ATTCGTCTGTTGCAGGAAGAGGAAGAAGGGTTGCCGCTGGTAGGTCGTGTGGCTGCCGGTGAACCACTTC
TGGCGCAACAGCATATTGAAGGTCATTATCAGGTCGATCCTTCCTTATTCAAGCCGAATGCTGATTTCCT
GCTGCGCGTCAGCGGGATGTCGATGAAAGATATCGGCATTATGGATGGTGACTTGCTGGCAGTGCATAAA
ACTCAGGATGTACGTAACGGTCAGGTCGTTGTCGCACGTATTGATGACGAGGTTACCGTTAAGCGCCTGA
AAAAACAGGGCAATAAAGTCGAACTGTTGCCAGAAAATAGCGAGTTTAAACCAATTGTCGTAGATCTTCG
TCAGCAGAGCTTCACCATTGAAGGGCNTGGCGGTTGGGGTTATTCGCAACGGCGACTGGNTGGAATTNCC
CGCGGGGNN
